>Addgene plasmid #110019 | pHH0103_RXRG_Hormone-recep | addgene full sequence | sequence record 315911 | Addgene NGS Result
TTGACAATTAATCATCGGCTCGTATAATGTGTGGAATTGTGAGCGGATAACAATTTCACACAGGAAACAG
CCAGTCCGTTTAGGTGTTTTCACGAGCACTTCACCAACAAGGACCATAGATTATGAAAATCGAAGAACAC
CATCACCATCACCATTCCAGCGGTAAGCTTATGTCCCCTATACTAGGTTATTGGAAAATTAAGGGCCTTG
TGCAACCCACTCGACTTCTTTTGGAATATCTTGAAGAAAAATATGAAGAGCATTTGTATGAGCGCGATGA
AGGTGATAAATGGCGAAACAAAAAGTTTGAATTGGGTTTGGAGTTTCCCAATCTTCCTTATTATATTGAT
GGTGATGTTAAATTAACACAGTCTATGGCCATCATACGTTATATAGCTGACAAGCACAACATGTTGGGTG
GTTGTCCAAAAGAGCGTGCAGAGATTTCAATGCTTGAAGGAGCGGTTTTGGATATTAGATACGGTGTTTC
GAGAATTGCATATAGTAAAGACTTTGAAACTCTCAAAGTTGATTTTCTTAGCAAGCTACCTGAAATGCTG
AAAATGTTCGAAGATCGTTTATGTCATAAAACATATTTAAATGGTGATCATGTAACCCATCCTGACTTCA
TGTTGTATGACGCTCTTGATGTTGTTTTATACATGGACCCAATGTGCCTGGATGCGTTCCCAAAATTAGT
TTGTTTTAAAAAACGTATTGAAGCTATCCCACAAATTGATAAGTACTTGAAATCCAGCAAGTATATAGCA
TGGCCTTTGCAGGGCTGGCAAGCCACGTTTGGTGGTGGCGACCATCCTCCAAAATCGGATCTGGAAGTTC
TGTTCCAGGGGCCCCTGTCCAGCGGTCTGGTTCCGCGTGGTTCCGGTACCGCGGCCCAGCCGGCCAGCAC
CAACGATCCGGTCACGAATATTTGCCATGCGGCCGACAAACAGCTGTTCACCCTGGTTGAATGGGCGAAA
CGTATCCCGCACTTTTCTGATCTGACGCTGGAAGACCAAGTGATTCTGCTGCGTGCAGGCTGGAACGAAC
TGCTGATCGCTAGTTTCTCCCATCGCTCAGTGTCGGTTCAGGATGGCATTCTGCTGGCCACCGGTCTGCA
TGTGCACCGTAGCTCTGCACACAGTGCTGGCGTTGGTTCCATCTTCGACCGCGTCCTGACCGAACTGGTG
TCAAAAATGAAAGATATGCAAATGGACAAATCGGAACTGGGCTGCCTGCGCGCGATTGTTCTGTTTAACC
CGGATGCCAAAGGTCTGAGCAATCCGTCTGAAGTTGAAACCCTGCGTGAAAAAGTCTATGCGACCCTGGA
AGCCTATACGAAACAGAAATACCCGGAACAACCGGGTCGCTTCGCAAAACTGCTGCTGCGTCTGCCGGCT
CTGCGCTCAATTGGCCTGAAATGTCTGGAACACCTGTTTTTCTTTAAACTGATTGGTGATACCCCGATCG
ACACGTTTCTGATGGAAATGCTGGAAACCCCGCTGCAGATCACGGCGGCCGCATA
[142 nt withheld, positions 1526-1667]
C
[98 nt withheld, positions 1669-1766]
AGTTTGTACTGGTGACGAAACTCAGTGTCTAGCTAGAGTGGC
[149 nt withheld, positions 1809-1957]
T
[41 nt withheld, positions 1959-1999]
T
[62 nt withheld, positions 2001-2062]
A
[35 nt withheld, positions 2064-2098]
CCTCCCTCAATCGGTTGAATGTCGCCCTTTTGTCTTTGGCGCTGGTAAACCATATGAA
[86 nt withheld, positions 2157-2242]
T
[54 nt withheld, positions 2244-2297]
CTAGCGCCGCCCTATACCTTGTCTGCCTCCCCGCGTTGCGTCGCGGTGCATGGAGCCGGGCCACCTCGAC
CTGAATGGAAGCCGGCGGCACCTCGCTAACGGATTCACCACTCCAAGAATTGGAGCCAATCAATTCTTGC
GGAGAACTGTGAATGCGCAAACCAACCCTTGGCAGAACATATCCATCGCGTCCGCCATCTCCAGCAGCCG
CACGCGGCGCATCTCGGGCAGCGTTGGGTCCTGGCCACGGGTGCGCATGATCGTGCTCCTGTCGTTGAGG
ACCCGGCTAGGCTGGCGGGGTTGCCTTACTGGTTAGCAGAATGAATCACCGATACGCGAGCGAACGTGAA
GCGACTGCTGCTGCAAAACGTCTGCGACCTGAGCAACAACATGAATGGTCTTCGGTTTCCGTGTTTCGTA
AAGTCTGGAAACGCGGAAGTCAGCGCCCTGCACCATTATGTTCCGGATCTGCATCGCAGGATGCTGCTGG
CTACCCTGTGGAACACCTACATCTGTATTAACGAAGCGCTGGCATTGACCCTGAGTGATTTTTCTCTGGT
CCCGCCGCATCCATACCGCCAGTTGTTTACCCTCACAACGTTCCAGTAACCGGGCATGTTCATCATCAGT
AACCCGTATCGTGAGCATCCTCTCTCGTTTCATCGGTATCATTACCCCCATGAACAGAAATCCCCCTTAC
ACGGAGGCATCAGTGACCAAACAGGAAAAAACCGCCCTTAACATGGCCCGCTTTATCAGAAGCCAGACAT
TAACGCTTCTGGAGAAACTCAACGAGCTGGACGCGGATGAACAGGCAGACATCTGTGAATCGCTTCACGA
CCACGCTGATGAGCTTTACCGCAGGATCCGCGAAATTGTAAGCGTTAATATTTTGTTAAAATTCGCGTTA
AATTTTTGTTAAATCAGCTCATTTTTTAACCAATAGGCCGAAATCGGCAAAATCCCTTATAAATCAAAAG
AATAGACCGAGATAGGGT
[37 nt withheld, positions 3296-3332]
AAAGAACGTGGACTCCAACGTCAAAGG
[49 nt withheld, positions 3360-3408]
T
[91 nt withheld, positions 3410-3500]
G
[124 nt withheld, positions 3502-3625]
CGCGGATCCTGCCTCGCGCGTTTCGGTGATGACGGTGAAAACCTCTGACACATGCAGCTCCCGGAGACGG
TCACAGCTTGTCTGTAAGCGGATGCCGGGAGCAGACAAGCCCGTCAGGGCGCGTCAGCGGGTGTTGGCGG
GTGTCGGGGCGCAGCCATGACCCAGTCACGTAGCGATAGCGGAGTGTATACTGGCTTAACTATGCGGCAT
CAGAGCAGATTGTACTGAGAGTGCACCATATGCGGTGTGAAATACCGCACAGATGCGTAAGGAGAAAATA
CCGCATCAGGCGCTCTTCCGCTTCCTCGCTCACTGACTCGCTGCGCTCGGTCGTTCGGCTGCGGCGAGCG
GTATCAGCTCACTCAAAGGCGGTAATACGGTTATCCACAGAATCAGGGGATAACGCAGGAAAGAACATGT
GAGCAAAAGGCCAGCAAAAGGCCAGGAACCGTAAAAAGGCCGCGTTGCTGGCGTTTTTCCATAGGCTCCG
CCCCCCTGACGAGCATCACAAAAATCGACGCTCAAGTCAGAGGTGGCGAAACCCGACAGGACTATAAAGA
TACCAGGGTTTCCCCCTGGAAGCTCCCTCGTGCGCTCTCCTGTTCCGACCCTGCCGCTTACCGGATACCT
GTCCGCCTTTCTCCCTTCGGGAAGCGTGGCGCTTTCTCATAGCTCACGCTGTAGGTATCTCAGTTCGGTG
TAGGTCGTTCGCTCCAAGCTGGGCTGTGTGCACGAACCCCCCGTTCAGCCCGACCGCTGCGCCTTATCCG
GTAACTATCGTCTTGAGTCCAACCCGGTAAGACACGACTTATCGCCACTGGCAGCAGCCACTGGTAACAG
GATTAGCAGAGCGAGGTATGTAGGCGGTGCTACAGAGTTCTTGAAGTGGTGGCCTAACTACGGCTACACT
AGAAGGACAGTATTTGGTATCTGCGCTCTGCTGAAGCCAGTTACCTTCGGAAAAAGAGTTGGTAGCTCTT
GATCCGGCAAACAAACCACCGCTGGTAGCGGTGGTTTTTTTGTTTGCAAGCAGCAGATTACGCGCAGAAA
AAAAGGATCTCAAGAAGATCCTTTGATCTTTTCTACGGGGTCTGACGCTCAGTGGAACGAAAACTCACGT
TAAGGGATTTTGGTCATGAGATTATCAAAAAGGATCTTCACCTAGATCCTTTTAAATTAAAAATGAAGTT
TTAAATCAATCTAAAGTATATATGAGTAAACTTGGTCTGACAGTTACCAATGCTTAATCAGTGAGGCACC
TATCTCAGCGATCTGTCTATTTCGTTCATCCATAGTTGCCTGACTCCCCGTCGTGTAGATAACTACGATA
CGGGAGGGCTTACCATCTGGCCCCAGTGCTGCAATGATACCGCGAGACCCACGCTCACCGGCTCCAGATT
TATCAGCAATAAACCAGCCAGCCGGAAGGGCCGAGCGCAGAAGTGGTCCTGCAACTTTATCCGCCTCCAT
CCAGTCTATTAATTGTTGCCGGGAAGCTAGAGTAAGTAGTTCGCCAGTTAATAGTTTGCGCAACGTTGTT
GCCATTGCTGCAGGCATCGTGGTGTCACGCTCGTCGTTTGGTATGGCTTCATTCAGCTCCGGTTCCCAAC
GATCAAGGCGAGTTACATGATCCCCCATGTTGTGCAAAAAAGCGGTTAGCTCCTTCGGTCCTCCGATCGT
TGTCAGAAGTAAGTTGGCCGCAGTGTTATCACTCATGGTTATGGCAGCACTGCATAATTCTCTTACTGTC
ATGCCATCCGTAAGATGCTTTTCTGTGACTGGTGAGTACTCAACCAAGTCATTCTGAGAATAGTGTATGC
GGCGACCGAGTTGCTCTTGCCCGGCGTCAACACGGGATAATACCGCGCCACATAGCAGAACTTTAAAAGT
GCTCATCATTGGAAAACGTTCTTCGGGGCGAAAACTCTCAAGGATCTTACCGCTGTTGAGATCCAGTTCG
ATGTAACCCACTCGTGCACCCAACTGATCTTCAGCATCTTTTACTTTCACCAGCGTTTCTGGGTGAGCAA
AAACAGGAAGGCAAAATGCCGCAAAAAAGGGAATAAGGGCGACACGGAAATGTTGAATACTCATACTCTT
CCTTTTTCAATATTATTGAAGCATTTATCAGGGTTATTGTCTCATGAGCGGATACATATTTGAATGTATT
TAGAAAAATAAACAAATAGGGGTTCCGCGCACATTTCCCCGAAAAGTGCCACCTGACGTCTAAGAAACCA
TTATTATCATGACATTAACCTATAAAAATAGGCGTATCACGAGGCCCTTTCGTCTTCAAGAATTCCCGAC
ACCATCGAATGGTGCAAAACCTTTCGCGGTATGGCATGATAGCGCCCGGAAGAGAGTCAATTCAGGGTGG
TGAATGTGAAACCAGTAACGTTATACGATGTCGCAGAGTATGCCGGTGTCTCTTATCAGACCGTTTCCCG
CGTGGTGAACCAGGCCAGCCACGTTTCTGCGAAAACGCGGGAAAAAGTGGAAGCGGCGATGGCGGAGCTG
AATTACATTCCCAACCGCGTGGCACAACAACTGGCGGGCAAACAGTCGTTGCTGATTGGCGTTGCCACCT
CCAGTCTGGCCCTGCACGCGCCGTCGCAAATTGTCGCGGCGATTAAATCTCGCGCCGATCAACTGGGTGC
CAGCGTGGTGGTGTCGATGGTAGAACGAAGCGGCGTCGAAGCCTGTAAAGCGGCGGTGCACAATCTTCTC
GCGCAACGCGTCAGTGGGCTGATCATTAACTATCCGCTGGATGACCAGGATGCCATTGCTGTGGAAGCTG
CCTGCACTAATGTTCCGGCGTTATTTCTTGATGTCTCTGACCAGACACCCATCAACAGTATTATTTTCTC
CCATGAAGACGGTACGCGACTGGGCGTGGAGCATCTGGTCGCATTGGGTCACCAGCAAATCGCGCTGTTA
GCGGGCCCATTAAGTTCTGTCTCGGCGCGTCTGCGTCTGGCTGGCTGGCATAAATATCTCACTCGCAATC
AAATTCAGCCGATAGCGGAACGGGAAGGCGACTGGAGTGCCATGTCCGGTTTTCAACAAACCATGCAAAT
GCTGAATGAGGGCATCGTTCCCACTGCGATGCTGGTTGCCAACGATCAGATGGCGCTGGGCGCAATGCGC
GCCATTACCGAGTCCGGGCTGCGCGTTGGTGCGGATATCTCGGTAGTGGGATACGACGATACCGAAGACA
GCTCATGTTATATCCCGCCGTTAACCACCATCAAACAGGATTTTCGCCTGCTGGGGCAAACCAGCGTGGA
CCGCTTGCTGCAACTCTCTCAGGGCCAGGCGGTGAAGGGCAATCAGCTGTTGCCCGTCTCACTGGTGAAA
AGAAAAACCACCCTGGCGCCCAATACGCAAACCGCCTCTCCCCGCGCGTTGGCCGATTCATTAATGCAGC
TGGCACGACAGGTTTCCCGACTGGAAAGCGGGCAGTGAGCGCAACGCAATTAATGTAAGTTAGCTCACTC
ATTAGGCACAATTCTCATGTTTGACAGCTTATCATCGACTGCACGGTGCACCAATGCTTCTGGCGTCAGG
CAGCCATCGGAAGCTGTGGTATGGCTGTGCAGGTCGTAAATCACTGCATAATTCGTGTCGCTCAAGGCGC
ACTCCCGTTCTGGATAATGTTTTTTGCGCCGACATCATAACGGTTCTGGCAAATATTCTGAAATGAGCTG
Features (pLannotate 1.2.2; 21 found; start..end, strand, type, name):
      1..29      +  promoter       tac promoter: strong E. coli promoter; hybrid between the trp and lac UV5 promoters
     37..53      +  protein_bind   lac operator: The lac repressor binds to the lac operator to inhibit transcription in E. coli. This inhibition can be relieved by adding lactose or isopropyl-β-D-thiogalactopyranoside (IPTG). lac repressor encoded by lacI
    138..155     +  CDS            6xHis: 6xHis affinity tag
    171..824     +  CDS            GST26_SCHJA: Experimental evidence at protein level: Swiss-Prot protein existence level 1. GST isoenzymes appear to play a central role in the parasite detoxification system. Other functions are also suspected including a role in increasing the solubility of haematin in the parasite gut. From Schistosoma japonicum (Blood fluke).
    822..1511    +  CDS            Rxrb (fragment): RXRB_RAT - Also known as Nr2b2, Rcor-1. Experimental evidence at protein level: Swiss-Prot protein existence level 1. Receptor for retinoic acid. Retinoic acid receptors bind as heterodimers to their target response elements in response to their ligands, all-trans or 9-cis retinoic acid, and regulate gene expression in various biological processes. The RAR/RXR heterodimers bind to the retinoic acid response elements (RARE). From Rattus norvegicus (Rat).
   1530..1577    +  terminator     fd terminator (sequence withheld): central terminator from bacteriophage fd (Otsuka and Kunisawa, 1982)
   1582..1794    +  CDS            M13 gene III (fragment) (sequence partly withheld): pIII; III; minor coat protein
   1809..2279    +  CDS            M13 gene III (fragment) (sequence partly withheld): pIII; III; minor coat protein
   2301..2371    +  CDS            TcR (fragment): tetracycline efflux protein; tet; confers resistance to tetracycline
   2613..2993    -  CDS            YPB1_ECOLX: Protein predicted: Swiss-Prot protein existence level 4. From Escherichia coli.
   3010..3161    +  CDS            rop (fragment): Rop protein, which maintains plasmids at low copy number; rop
   3197..3625    -  rep_origin     f1 ori (sequence partly withheld): f1 bacteriophage origin of replication; arrow indicates direction of (+) strand synthesis
   3634..3673    +  CDS            rop (fragment): Rop protein, which maintains plasmids at low copy number; rop
   3775..3915    +  misc_feature   bom: basis of mobility region from pBR322
   4101..4688    -  rep_origin     ori: high-copy-number ColE1/pMB1/pBR322/pUC origin of replication
   4859..5719    -  CDS            AmpR: β-lactamase; bla; confers resistance to ampicillin, carbenicillin, and related antibiotics
   5720..5824    -  promoter       AmpR promoter: bla
   5933..6010    +  promoter       lacIq promoter: lacI (mutant); In the lacIq allele, a single base change in the promoter boosts expression of the lacI gene about 10-fold.
   6011..7093    +  CDS            lacI: lac repressor; lacI; The lac repressor binds to the lac operator to inhibit transcription in E. coli. This inhibition can be relieved by adding lactose or isopropyl-β-D-thiogalactopyranoside (IPTG).
   7106..7127    +  protein_bind   CAP binding site: CAP binding activates transcription in the presence of cAMP. E. coli catabolite activator protein
   7146..7163    +  promoter       tet promoter (fragment): E. coli promoter for tetracycline efflux protein gene
