[The description below was written by a language model from this plasmid's Addgene catalogue record and pLannotate feature annotations shown in this document.]
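Description:
pHH0103_RXRG_Hormone-recep is a bacterial expression plasmid of about 7.3 kb, built on the pHH0103 backbone for producing and purifying the hormone-receptor (ligand-binding) domain of human retinoid X receptor gamma (RXRG) in E. coli. The domain was inserted by restriction cloning between SfiI and NotI sites. It follows directly after an N-terminal 6xHis tag and Schistosoma japonicum glutathione S-transferase, so the product appears to be a His-GST fusion that can be purified by either metal-chelate or glutathione affinity. The automated annotation labels the roughly 690 bp insert as a fragment of rat Rxrb. This most likely reflects the close homology among RXR paralogues rather than a different insert, since the catalogue identifies it as human RXRG.

Transcription is driven by the strong hybrid tac promoter with a downstream lac operator. The plasmid also carries lacI under the lacIq promoter, so expression is repressed until it is induced with IPTG. An fd phage terminator follows the fusion. Downstream of it lie fragments of M13 gene III, which are apparently untranslated remnants suggesting the backbone derives from a phage-display phagemid. Short tetracycline-resistance and tet promoter fragments are also present as pBR322-type remnants.

The plasmid replicates from a ColE1/pMB1-type origin with an adjacent bom site, and selection is by ampicillin through β-lactamase. An f1 origin interrupts the rop gene, which is annotated only as two fragments, although the catalogue lists the plasmid as low copy. The plasmid belongs to a large collection of domain expression constructs made for surveying high-affinity peptide ligands of peptide recognition modules.
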