Addgene plasmid #110019: pHH0103_RXRG_Hormone-recep
Purpose: Protein expression and purification of RXRG_Hormone-recep
Depositing lab: Sachdev Sidhu. Depositing organization: University of Toronto. Publication: Large-scale survey and database of high affinity ligands for peptide recognition modules. Teyra J, Kelil A, Jain S, Helmy M, Jajodia R, Hooda Y, Gu J, D'Cruz AA, Nicholson SE, Min J, Sudol M, Kim PM, Bader GD, Sidhu SS. Mol Syst Biol. 2020 Dec;16(12):e9310. doi: 10.15252/msb.20199310. PubMed 33438817.
Backbone
  Vector backbone: pHH0103
  Vector type: Bacterial Expression
Growth in bacteria
  Bacterial resistance: Ampicillin, 100 μg/mL
  Growth temperature: 37°C
  Growth strain: DH5alpha
  Copy number: Low Copy
Gene/Insert
  Gene/Insert name: RXRG_Hormone-recep
  Species: H. sapiens (human)
  Entrez Gene: RXRG (a.k.a. NR2B3, RXR-gamma, RXRC, RXRgamma)
  Cloning method: Restriction Enzyme; 5′ cloning site Sfi1 (unknown if destroyed); 3′ cloning site Not1 (unknown if destroyed)
Terms and licenses: Academic/Nonprofit Terms; Industry Terms: Not Available to Industry
How to cite: pHH0103_RXRG_Hormone-recep was a gift from Sachdev Sidhu (Addgene plasmid # 110019 ; http://n2t.net/addgene:110019 ; RRID:Addgene_110019)
