>Addgene plasmid #110019 | pHH0103_RXRG_Hormone-recep | depositor partial sequence | sequence record 206971 | pHH0103_RXRG_Hormone-recep sequence 630 bps
GGCCCAGCCGGCCAGCACCAACGATCCGGTCACGAATATTTGCCATGCGGCCGACAAACAGCTGTTCACC
CTGGTTGAATGGGCGAAACGTATCCCGCACTTTTCTGATCTGACGCTGGAAGACCAAGTGATTCTGCTGC
GTGCAGGCTGGAACGAACTGCTGATCGCTAGTTTCTCCCATCGCTCAGTGTCGGTTCAGGATGGCATTCT
GCTGGCCACCGGTCTGCATGTGCACCGTAGCTCTGCACACAGTGCTGGCGTTGGTTCCATCTTCGACCGC
GTCCTGACCGAACTGGTGTCAAAAATGAAAGATATGCAAATGGACAAATCGGAACTGGGCTGCCTGCGCG
CGATTGTTCTGTTTAACCCGGATGCCAAAGGTCTGAGCAATCCGTCTGAAGTTGAAACCCTGCGTGAAAA
AGTCTATGCGACCCTGGAAGCCTATACGAAACAGAAATACCCGGAACAACCGGGTCGCTTCGCAAAACTG
CTGCTGCGTCTGCCGGCTCTGCGCTCAATTGGCCTGAAATGTCTGGAACACCTGTTTTTCTTTAAACTGA
TTGGTGATACCCCGATCGACACGTTTCTGATGGAAATGCTGGAAACCCCGCTGCAGATCACGGCGGCCGC
